Addgene plasmid #118427: pDRF1-GW mKo2-T2A-mTurquoise2
Purpose: Produces equimolar expression of mKo2 and mTq2
Depositing lab: Bas Teusink. Depositing organization: Vrije Universiteit Amsterdam. Publication: In vivo characterisation of fluorescent proteins in budding yeast. Botman D, de Groot DH, Schmidt P, Goedhart J, Teusink B. Sci Rep. 2019 Feb 19;9(1):2234. doi: 10.1038/s41598-019-38913-z. PubMed 30783202.
Backbone
  Vector backbone: pDRF1-GW
  Vector type: Yeast Expression
  Selectable markers: URA3
Growth in bacteria
  Bacterial resistance: Ampicillin, 100 μg/mL
  Growth temperature: 37°C
  Growth strain: DH5alpha
  Copy number: High Copy
Gene/Insert
  Gene/Insert name: mko2-T2A-mTq2
  Species: Synthetic
  Cloning method: Restriction Enzyme; 5′ cloning site unknown (unknown if destroyed); 3′ cloning site unknown (unknown if destroyed)
  Sequencing primers: 5′ AACAATCGTTAATAATTAATTAATTGG; 3′ GAGTCACTTTAAAATTTGTATACAC
Terms and licenses: Academic/Nonprofit Terms; Industry Terms: Not Available to Industry
How to cite: pDRF1-GW mKo2-T2A-mTurquoise2 was a gift from Bas Teusink (Addgene plasmid # 118427 ; http://n2t.net/addgene:118427 ; RRID:Addgene_118427)
