[The description below was written by a language model from this plasmid's Addgene catalogue record and pLannotate feature annotations shown in this document.]
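Description:
pDRF1-GW mKo2-T2A-mTurquoise2 is an episomal yeast expression plasmid built on the Gateway-compatible pDRF1-GW backbone and designed to co-express two fluorescent proteins from one transcript in Saccharomyces cerevisiae. It is a shuttle vector. In E. coli it replicates at high copy from a ColE1/pUC-type origin and is selected through the AmpR β-lactamase gene. In yeast it is maintained by the 2μ origin and selected by URA3 under its own promoter, which complements uracil auxotrophy and can be counterselected with 5-FOA. An f1 origin and remnants of a lac promoter/lacZα region, a T7 promoter and a pBluescript polylinker are carried over from the parental cloning vector.

The synthetic insert lies between attB1 and attB2 sites. It consists of the orange fluorescent protein mKO2 followed by the cyan protein mTurquoise2, and an ADH1 terminator lies downstream. The T2A peptide named in the record is not annotated separately, but an unannotated gap of about 100 bp between the two coding sequences is where it would sit. A 2A sequence causes ribosomal skipping during translation, so a single open reading frame yields two separate polypeptides in roughly equal amounts, matching the stated purpose of equimolar mKO2 and mTurquoise2 production. The yeast promoter driving the cassette is not identified in the catalogue fields or clearly annotated. The region upstream of attB1 shows only small fragments matching yeast genomic sequences. The short PhoCl hit next to mKO2 is probably a homology artefact of automated annotation. The associated publication characterises fluorescent proteins in vivo in budding yeast, and a fixed-stoichiometry pair of this kind would suit comparing or normalising the signal of one fluorescent protein against the other.
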