Features (pLannotate 1.2.2; 27 found; start..end, strand, type, name):
      3..257     -  CDS            BRP1 (fragment): BRP1_YEAST - Protein predicted: Swiss-Prot protein existence level 4. From Saccharomyces cerevisiae (strain ATCC 204508 / S288c) (Baker's yeast).
    359..375     -  promoter       ARG4 promoter (fragment): S. cerevisiae ARG4
    480..563     +  CDS            YG007_YEAST: Protein predicted: Swiss-Prot protein existence level 4. From Saccharomyces cerevisiae (strain ATCC 204508 / S288c) (Baker's yeast).
    800..824     +  protein_bind   attB1: mutant version of attB; recombination site for the Gateway® BP reaction BP Clonase™
    846..868     +  CDS            PhoCl (fragment): photocleavable protein that separates into two fragments upon exposure to violet light (Zhang et al., 2017)
    868..1515    +  CDS            mKO2: mKO2 is a basic (constitutively fluorescent) orange fluorescent protein published in 2008, derived from Verrillofungia concinna. It has moderate acid sensitivity.
   1618..2337    +  CDS            mTurquoise2: enhanced monomeric variant of CFP (Goedhart et al., 2012) mammalian codon-optimized
   2347..2371    -  protein_bind   attB2: mutant version of attB; recombination site for the Gateway® BP reaction BP Clonase™
   2399..2425    +  misc_feature   MCS (fragment): pBluescript multiple cloning site
   2434..2452    -  promoter       T7 promoter: promoter for bacteriophage T7 RNA polymerase
   2453..2596    +  CDS            ADH1 (fragment): ADH1_YEAST - Also known as ADC1. Experimental evidence at protein level: Swiss-Prot protein existence level 1. This isozyme preferentially catalyzes the conversion of primary unbranched alcohols to their corresponding aldehydes. Also shows activity toward secondary alcohols. From Saccharomyces cerevisiae (strain ATCC 204508 / S288c) (Baker's yeast).
   2600..2787    +  terminator     ADH1 terminator: S. cerevisiae ADH1; transcription terminator for the S. cerevisiae alcohol dehydrogenase 1 (ADH1) gene
   2795..2952    +  CDS            lacZα (fragment): LacZα fragment of β-galactosidase; lacZ fragment
   2958..3009    -  misc_feature   bom (fragment): basis of mobility region from pBR322
   3014..3097    +  CDS            RAF1 (fragment): RAF_YEAST - Experimental evidence at transcript level: Swiss-Prot protein existence level 2. Antagonizes transcriptional repression of recombinase FLP by REP1-REP2. May play a role in plasmid partitioning. From Saccharomyces cerevisiae (strain ATCC 204508 / S288c) (Baker's yeast).
   3251..4597    -  rep_origin     2μ ori: yeast 2μ plasmid origin of replication
   4602..4618    -  promoter       tet promoter (fragment): E. coli promoter for tetracycline efflux protein gene
   4708..5511    -  CDS            URA3: orotidine-5'-phosphate decarboxylase, required for uracil biosynthesis; S. cerevisiae URA3; yeast auxotrophic marker, counterselectable with 5-fluoroorotic acid (5-FOA)
   5512..5727    -  promoter       URA3 promoter: S. cerevisiae URA3
   5838..5942    +  promoter       AmpR promoter: bla
   5943..6803    +  CDS            AmpR: β-lactamase; bla; confers resistance to ampicillin, carbenicillin, and related antibiotics
   6974..7562    +  rep_origin     ori: high-copy-number ColE1/pMB1/pBR322/pUC origin of replication
   7745..7837    +  CDS            lacI (fragment): lac repressor; lacI; The lac repressor binds to the lac operator to inhibit transcription in E. coli. This inhibition can be relieved by adding lactose or isopropyl-β-D-thiogalactopyranoside (IPTG).
   7850..7871    +  protein_bind   CAP binding site: CAP binding activates transcription in the presence of cAMP. E. coli catabolite activator protein
   7886..7916    +  promoter       lac promoter: promoter for the E. coli lac operon
   7924..7940    +  protein_bind   lac operator: The lac repressor binds to the lac operator to inhibit transcription in E. coli. This inhibition can be relieved by adding lactose or isopropyl-β-D-thiogalactopyranoside (IPTG). lac repressor encoded by lacI
   8021..8449    -  rep_origin     f1 ori (sequence partly withheld): f1 bacteriophage origin of replication; arrow indicates direction of (+) strand synthesis
>Addgene plasmid #118427 | pDRF1-GW mKo2-T2A-mTurquoise2 | depositor full sequence | sequence record 223786 | pDRF1-GW mKo2-T2A-mTurquoise2 sequence 8457 bps
CAAGCTTCCTGAAACGGAGAAACATAAACAGGCATTGCTGGGATCACCCATACATCACTCTGTTTTGCCT
GACCTTTTCCGGTAATTTGAAAACAAACCCGGTCTCGAAGCGGAGATCCGGCGATAATTACCGCAGAAAT
AAACCCATACACGAGACGTAGAACCAGCCGCACATGGCCGGAGAAACTCCTGCGAGAATTTCGTAAACTC
GCGCGCATTGCATCTGTATTTCCTAATGCGGCACTTCCAGGCCTCGATCGAGACCGTTTATCCATTGCTT
TTTTGTTGTCTTTTTCCCTCGTTCACAGAAAGTCTGAAGAAGCTATAGTAGAACTATGAGCTTTTTTTGT
TTCTGTTTTCCTTTTTTTTTTTTTTACCTCTGTGGAAATTGTTACTCTCACACTCTTTAGTTCGTTTGTT
TGTTTTGTTTATTCCAATTATGACCGGTGACGAAACGTGGTCGATGGTGGGTACCGCTTATGCTCCCCTC
CATTAGTTTCGATTATATAAAAAGGCCAAATATTGTATTATTTTCAAATGTCCTATCATTATCGTCTAAC
ATCTAATTTCTCTTAAATTTTTTCTCTTTCTTTCCTATAACACCAATAGTGAAAATCTTTTTTTCTTCTA
TATCTACAAAAACTTTTTTTTTCTATCAACCTCGTTGATAAATTTTTTCTTTAACAATCGTTAATAATTA
ATTAATTGGAAAATAACCATTTTTTCTCTCTTTTATACACACATTCAAAAGAAAGAAAAAAAATATACCC
CAGCCTCGACTAGTGAATTCGCGGCCATCACAAGTTTGTACAAAAAAGCAGGCTGCTAGCGCTACCGGTC
GCCACCATGGTGAGCAAGGGCGAGGAGAGTGTGATTAAACCAGAGATGAAGATGAGGTACTACATGGACG
GCTCCGTCAATGGGCATGAGTTCACAATTGAAGGTGAAGGCACAGGCAGACCTTACGAGGGACATCAAGA
GATGACACTACGCGTCACAATGGCCGAGGGCGGGCCAATGCCTTTCGCGTTTGACTTAGTGTCACACGTG
TTCTGTTACGGCCACAGAGTATTTACTAAATATCCAGAAGAGATACCAGACTATTTCAAACAAGCATTTC
CTGAAGGCCTGTCATGGGAAAGGTCGTTGGAGTTCGAAGATGGTGGGTCCGCTTCAGTCAGTGCGCATAT
AAGCCTTAGAGGAAACACCTTCTACCACAAATCCAAATTTACTGGGGTTAACTTTCCTGCCGATGGTCCT
ATCATGCAAAACCAAAGTGTTGATTGGGAGCCATCAACCGAGAAAATTACTGCCAGCGACGGAGTTCTGA
AGGGTGATGTTACGATGTACCTAAAACTTGAAGGAGGCGGCAATCACAAATGCCAAATGAAGACTACTTA
CAAGGCGGCAAAAGAGATTCTTGAAATGCCAGGAGACCATTACATCGGCCATCGCCTCGTCAGGAAAACC
GAAGGCAACATTACTGAGCAGGTAGAAGATGCAGTAGCTCATTCCACTGGCGACGAGCTGTACAAGTCCG
GAGAGGGCAGAGGAAGTCTTCTAACATGCGGTGACGTGGAGGAGAATCCCGGCCCTGGGGATCCACCGGT
CGCCACCATGGTGAGCAAGGGCGAGGAGCTGTTCACCGGGGTGGTGCCCATCCTGGTCGAGCTGGACGGC
GACGTAAACGGCCACAAGTTCAGCGTGTCCGGCGAGGGCGAGGGCGATGCCACCTACGGCAAGCTGACCC
TGAAGTTCATCTGCACCACCGGCAAGCTGCCCGTGCCCTGGCCCACCCTCGTGACCACCCTGTCCTGGGG
CGTGCAGTGCTTCGCCCGCTACCCCGACCACATGAAGCAGCACGACTTCTTCAAGTCCGCCATGCCCGAA
GGCTACGTCCAGGAGCGCACCATCTTCTTCAAGGACGACGGCAACTACAAGACCCGCGCCGAGGTGAAGT
TCGAGGGCGACACCCTGGTGAACCGCATCGAGCTGAAGGGCATCGACTTCAAGGAGGACGGCAACATCCT
GGGGCACAAGCTGGAGTACAACTACTTTAGCGACAACGTCTATATCACCGCCGACAAGCAGAAGAACGGC
ATCAAGGCCAACTTCAAGATCCGCCACAACATCGAGGACGGCGGCGTGCAGCTCGCCGACCACTACCAGC
AGAACACCCCCATCGGCGACGGCCCCGTGCTGCTGCCCGACAACCACTACCTGAGCACCCAGTCCAAGCT
GAGCAAAGACCCCAACGAGAAGCGCGATCACATGGTCCTGCTGGAGTTCGTGACCGCCGCCGGGATCACT
CTCGGCATGGACGAGCTGTACAAGTAAAGCGGCCGCACCCAGCTTTCTTGTACAAAGTGGTGTAGTTAAT
TCATGATGGCCGCTGCAGGTCGACCTCGAGGGGGGGCCCGGTACCCAATTCGCCCTATAGTGAGTCGTAT
TACGCGCGGATCCAGCTTTGGACTTCTTCGCCAGAGGTTTGGTCAAGTCTCCAATCAAGGTTGTCGGCTT
GTCTACCTTGCCAGAAATTTACGAAAAGATGGAAAAGGGTCAAATCGTTGGTAGATACGTTGTTGACACT
TCTAAATAAGCGAATTTCTTATGATTTATGATTTTTATTATTAAATAAGTTATAAAAAAAATAAGTGTAT
ACAAATTTTAAAGTGACTCTTAGGTTTTAAAACGANAATTCTTATTCTTGAGTAACTCTTTCCTGTAGGT
CAGGTTGCTTTCTCAGGTATAGCATGAGGTCGCTCTTATTGACCACACCTCTACCGGCATGCCAATTCAC
TGGCCGTCGTTTTACAACGTCGTGACTGGGAAAACCCTGGCGTTACCCAACTTAATCGCCTTGCAGCACA
TCCCCCTTTCGCCAGCTGGCGTAATAGCGAAGAGGCCCGCACCGATCGCCCTTCCCAACAGTTGCGCAGC
CTGAATGGCGAATGGCGCCTGATGCGGTATTTTCTCCTTACGCATCTGTGCGGTATTTCACACCGCATAA
TCGGATCGTACTTGTTACCCATCATTGAATTTTGAACATCCGAACCTGGGAGTTTTCCCTGAAACAGATA
GTATATTTGAACCTGTATAATAATATATAGTCTAGCGCTTTACGGAAGACAATGTATGTATTTCGGTTCC
TGGAGAAACTATTGCATCTATTGCATAGGTAATCTTGCACGTCGCATCCCCGGTTCATTTTCTGCGTTTC
CATCTTGCACTTCAATAGCATATCTTTGTTAACGAAGCATCTGTGCTTCATTTTGTAGAACAAAAATGCA
ACGCGAGAGCGCTAATTTTTCAAACAAAGAATCTGAGCTGCATTTTTACAGAACAGAAATGCAACGCGAA
AGCGCTATTTTACCAACGAAGAATCTGTGCTTCATTTTTGTAAAACAAAAATGCAACGCGAGAGCGCTAA
TTTTTCAAACAAAGAATCTGAGCTGCATTTTTACAGAACAGAAATGCAACGCGAGAGCGCTATTTTACCA
ACAAAGAATCTATACTTCTTTTTTGTTCTACAAAAATGCATCCCGAGAGCGCTATTTTTCTAACAAAGCA
TCTTAGATTACTTTTTTTCTCCTTTGTGCGCTCTATAATGCAGTCTCTTGATAACTTTTTGCACTGTAGG
TCCGTTAAGGTTAGAAGAAGGCTACTTTGGTGTCTATTTTCTCTTCCATAAAAAAAGCCTGACTCCACTT
CCCGCGTTTACTGATTACTAGCGAAGCTGCGGGTGCATTTTTTCAAGATAAAGGCATCCCCGATTATATT
CTATACCGATGTGGATTGCGCATACTTTGTGAACAGAAAGTGATAGCGTTGATGATTCTTCATTGGTCAG
AAAATTATGAACGGTTTCTTCTATTTTGTCTCTATATACTACGTATAGGAAATGTTTACATTTTCGTATT
GTTTTCGATTCACTCTATGAATAGTTCTTACTACAATTTTTTTGTCTAAAGAGTAATACTAGAGATAAAC
ATAAAAAATGTAGAGGTCGAGTTTAGATGCAAGTTCAAGGAGCGAAAGGTGGATGGGTAGGTTATATAGG
GATATAGCACAGAGATATATAGCAAAGAGATACTTTTGAGCAATGTTTGTGGAAGCGGTATTCGCAATAT
TTTAGTAGCTCGTTACAGTCCGGTGCGTTTTTGGTTTTTTGAAAGTGCGTCTTCAGAGCGCTTTTGGTTT
TCAAAAGCGCTCTGAAGTTCCTATACTTTCTAGCTAGAGAATAGGAACTTCGGAATAGGAACTTCAAAGC
GTTTCCGAAAACGAGCGCTTCCGAAAATGCAACGCGAGCTGCGCACATACAGCTCACTGTTCACGTCGCA
CCTATATCTGCGTGTTGCCTGTATATATATATACATGAGAAGAACGGCATAGTGCGTGTTTATGCTTAAA
TGCGTACTTATATGCGTCTATTTATGTAGGATGAAAGGTAGTCTAGTACCTCCTGTGATATTATCCCATT
CCATGCGGGGTATCGTATGCTTCCTTCAGCACTACCCTTTAGCTGTTCTATATGCTGCCACTCCTCAATT
GGATTAGTCTCATCCTTCAATGCTATCATTTCCTTTGATATTGGATCGATCCGATGATAAGCTGTCAAAC
ATGAGAATTGGGTAATAACTGATATAATTAAATTGAAGCTCTAATTTGTGAGTTTAGTATACATGCATTT
ACTTATAATACAGTTTTTTAGTTTTGCTGGCCGCATCTTCTCAAATATGCTTCCCAGCCTGCTTTTCTGT
AACGTTCACCCTCTACCTTAGCATCCCTTCCCTTTGCAAATAGTCCTCTTCCAACAATAATAATGTCAGA
TCCTGTAGAGACCACATCATCCACGGTTCTATACTGTTGACCCAATGCGTCTCCCTTGTCATCTAAACCC
ACACCGGGTGTCATAATCAACCAATCGTAACCTTCATCTCTTCCACCCATGTCTCTTTGAGCAATAAAGC
CGATAACAAAATCTTTGTCGCTCTTCGCAATGTCAACAGTACCCTTAGTATATTCTCCAGTAGATAGGGA
GCCCTTGCATGACAATTCTGCTAACATCAAAAGGCCTCTAGGTTCCTTTGTTACTTCTTCTGCCGCCTGC
TTCAAACCGCTAACAATACCTGGGCCCACCACACCGTGTGCATTCGTAATGTCTGCCCATTCTGCTATTC
TGTATACACCCGCAGAGTACTGCAATTTGACTGTATTACCAATGTCAGCAAATTTTCTGTCTTCGAAGAG
TAAAAAATTGTACTTGGCGGATAATGCCTTTAGCGGCTTAACTGTGCCCTCCATGGAAAAATCAGTCAAG
ATATCCACATGTGTTTTTAGTAAACAAATTTTGGGACCTAATGCTTCAACTAACTCCAGTAATTCCTTGG
TGGTACGAACATCCAATGAAGCACACAAGTTTGTTTGCTTTTCGTGCATGATATTAAATAGCTTGGCAGC
AACAGGACTAGGATGAGTAGCAGCACGTTCCTTATATGTAGCTTTCGACATGATTTATCTTCGTTTCCTG
CATGTTTTTGTTCTGTGCAGTTGGGTTAAGAATACTGGGCAATTTCATGTTTCTTCAACACTACATATGC
GTATATATACCAATCTAAGTCTGTGCTCCTTCCTTCGTTCTTCCTTCTGTTCGGAGATTACCGAATCAAA
AAAATTTCAAGGAAACCGAAATCAAAAAAAAGAATAAAAAAAAAATGATGAATTGAAAAGCTAATTCTTG
AAGACGAAAGGGCCTCGTGATACGCCTATTTTTATAGGTTAATGTCATGATAATAATGGTTTCTTAGACG
TCAGGTGGCACTTTTCGGGGAAATGTGCGCGGAACCCCTATTTGTTTATTTTTCTAAATACATTCAAATA
TGTATCCGCTCATGAGACAATAACCCTGATAAATGCTTCAATAATATTGAAAAAGGAAGAGTATGAGTAT
TCAACATTTCCGTGTCGCCCTTATTCCCTTTTTTGCGGCATTTTGCCTTCCTGTTTTTGCTCACCCAGAA
ACGCTGGTGAAAGTAAAAGATGCTGAAGATCAGTTGGGTGCACGAGTGGGTTACATCGAACTGGATCTCA
ACAGCGGTAAGATCCTTGAGAGTTTTCGCCCCGAAGAACGTTTTCCAATGATGAGCACTTTTAAAGTTCT
GCTATGTGGCGCGGTATTATCCCGTATTGACGCCGGGCAAGAGCAACTCGGTCGCCGCATACACTATTCT
CAGAATGACTTGGTTGAGTACTCACCAGTCACAGAAAAGCATCTTACGGATGGCATGACAGTAAGAGAAT
TATGCAGTGCTGCCATAACCATGAGTGATAACACTGCGGCCAACTTACTTCTGACAACGATCGGAGGACC
GAAGGAGCTAACCGCTTTTTTGCACAACATGGGGGATCATGTAACTCGCCTTGATCGTTGGGAACCGGAG
CTGAATGAAGCCATACCAAACGACGAGCGTGACACCACGATGCCTGTAGCAATGGCAACAACGTTGCGCA
AACTATTAACTGGCGAACTACTTACTCTAGCTTCCCGGCAACAATTAATAGACTGGATGGAGGCGGATAA
AGTTGCAGGACCACTTCTGCGCTCGGCCCTTCCGGCTGGCTGGTTTATTGCTGATAAATCTGGAGCCGGT
GAGCGTGGGTCTCGCGGTATCATTGCAGCACTGGGGCCAGATGGTAAGCCCTCCCGTATCGTAGTTATCT
ACACGACGGGGAGTCAGGCAACTATGGATGAACGAAATAGACAGATCGCTGAGATAGGTGCCTCACTGAT
TAAGCATTGGTAACTGTCAGACCAAGTTTACTCATATATACTTTAGATTGATTTAAAACTTCATTTTTAA
TTTAAAAGGATCTAGGTGAAGATCCTTTTTGATAATCTCATGACCAAAATCCCTTAACGTGAGTTTTCGT
TCCACTGAGCGTCAGACCCCGTAGAAAAGATCAAAGGATCTTCTTGAGATCCTTTTTTTCTGCGCGTAAT
CTGCTGCTTGCAAACAAAAAAACCACCGCTACCAGCGGTGGTTTGTTTGCCGGATCAAGAGCTACCAACT
CTTTTTCCGAAGGTAACTGGCTTCAGCAGAGCGCAGATACCAAATACTGTTCTTCTAGTGTAGCCGTAGT
TAGGCCACCACTTCAAGAACTCTGTAGCACCGCCTACATACCTCGCTCTGCTAATCCTGTTACCAGTGGC
TGCTGCCAGTGGCGATAAGTCGTGTCTTACCGGGTTGGACTCAAGACGATAGTTACCGGATAAGGCGCAG
CGGTCGGGCTGAACGGGGGGTTCGTGCACACAGCCCAGCTTGGAGCGAACGACCTACACCGAACTGAGAT
ACCTACAGCGTGAGCTATGAGAAAGCGCCACGCTTCCCGAAGGGAGAAAGGCGGACAGGTATCCGGTAAG
CGGCAGGGTCGGAACAGGAGAGCGCACGAGGGAGCTTCCAGGGGGAAACGCCTGGTATCTTTATAGTCCT
GTCGGGTTTCGCCACCTCTGACTTGAGCGTCGATTTTTGTGATGCTCGTCAGGGGGGCGGAGCCTATGGA
AAAACGCCAGCAACGCGGCCTTTTTACGGTTCCTGGCCTTTTGCTGGCCTTTTGCTCACATGTTCTTTCC
TGCGTTATCCCCTGATTCTGTGGATAACCGTATTACCGCCTTTGAGTGAGCTGATACCGCTCGCCGCAGC
CGAACGACCGAGCGCAGCGAGTCAGTGAGCGAGGAAGCGGAAGAGCGCCCAATACGCAAACCGCCTCTCC
CCGCGCGTTGGCCGATTCATTAATGCAGCTGGCACGACAGGTTTCCCGACTGGAAAGCGGGCAGTGAGCG
CAACGCAATTAATGTGAGTTAGCTCACTCATTAGGCACCCCAGGCTTTACACTTTATGCTTCCGGCTCGT
ATGTTGTGTGGAATTGTGAGCGGATAACAATTTCACACAGGAAACAGCTATGACCATGATTACGCCAAGC
TTACCGCATCAGGAAATTGTAAGCGTTAATATTTTGTTAAAATTCGCGTTAAATTTTTGTTAAATCAGCT
CATTTTTTAACCAATAGGCCGAAATCGGCAAAATCCCTTATAAATCAAAAGAATAGACCGAGATAGGGT
[37 nt withheld, positions 8120-8156]
AAAGAACGTGGACTCCAACGTCAAAGG
[49 nt withheld, positions 8184-8232]
T
[91 nt withheld, positions 8234-8324]
G
[124 nt withheld, positions 8326-8449]
CCATTCGC
