Features (pLannotate 1.2.2; 27 found; start..end, strand, type, name):
      3..257     -  CDS            BRP1 (fragment): BRP1_YEAST - Protein predicted: Swiss-Prot protein existence level 4. From Saccharomyces cerevisiae (strain ATCC 204508 / S288c) (Baker's yeast).
    359..375     -  promoter       ARG4 promoter (fragment): S. cerevisiae ARG4
    480..563     +  CDS            YG007_YEAST: Protein predicted: Swiss-Prot protein existence level 4. From Saccharomyces cerevisiae (strain ATCC 204508 / S288c) (Baker's yeast).
    800..824     +  protein_bind   attB1: mutant version of attB; recombination site for the Gateway® BP reaction BP Clonase™
    846..868     +  CDS            PhoCl (fragment): photocleavable protein that separates into two fragments upon exposure to violet light (Zhang et al., 2017)
    868..1515    +  CDS            mKO2: mKO2 is a basic (constitutively fluorescent) orange fluorescent protein published in 2008, derived from Verrillofungia concinna. It has moderate acid sensitivity.
   1618..2337    +  CDS            mTurquoise2: enhanced monomeric variant of CFP (Goedhart et al., 2012) mammalian codon-optimized
   2347..2371    -  protein_bind   attB2: mutant version of attB; recombination site for the Gateway® BP reaction BP Clonase™
   2399..2425    +  misc_feature   MCS (fragment): pBluescript multiple cloning site
   2434..2452    -  promoter       T7 promoter: promoter for bacteriophage T7 RNA polymerase
   2453..2596    +  CDS            ADH1 (fragment): ADH1_YEAST - Also known as ADC1. Experimental evidence at protein level: Swiss-Prot protein existence level 1. This isozyme preferentially catalyzes the conversion of primary unbranched alcohols to their corresponding aldehydes. Also shows activity toward secondary alcohols. From Saccharomyces cerevisiae (strain ATCC 204508 / S288c) (Baker's yeast).
   2600..2787    +  terminator     ADH1 terminator: S. cerevisiae ADH1; transcription terminator for the S. cerevisiae alcohol dehydrogenase 1 (ADH1) gene
   2795..2952    +  CDS            lacZα (fragment): LacZα fragment of β-galactosidase; lacZ fragment
   2958..3009    -  misc_feature   bom (fragment): basis of mobility region from pBR322
   3014..3097    +  CDS            RAF1 (fragment): RAF_YEAST - Experimental evidence at transcript level: Swiss-Prot protein existence level 2. Antagonizes transcriptional repression of recombinase FLP by REP1-REP2. May play a role in plasmid partitioning. From Saccharomyces cerevisiae (strain ATCC 204508 / S288c) (Baker's yeast).
   3251..4597    -  rep_origin     2μ ori: yeast 2μ plasmid origin of replication
   4602..4618    -  promoter       tet promoter (fragment): E. coli promoter for tetracycline efflux protein gene
   4708..5511    -  CDS            URA3: orotidine-5'-phosphate decarboxylase, required for uracil biosynthesis; S. cerevisiae URA3; yeast auxotrophic marker, counterselectable with 5-fluoroorotic acid (5-FOA)
   5512..5727    -  promoter       URA3 promoter: S. cerevisiae URA3
   5838..5942    +  promoter       AmpR promoter: bla
   5943..6803    +  CDS            AmpR: β-lactamase; bla; confers resistance to ampicillin, carbenicillin, and related antibiotics
   6974..7562    +  rep_origin     ori: high-copy-number ColE1/pMB1/pBR322/pUC origin of replication
   7745..7837    +  CDS            lacI (fragment): lac repressor; lacI; The lac repressor binds to the lac operator to inhibit transcription in E. coli. This inhibition can be relieved by adding lactose or isopropyl-β-D-thiogalactopyranoside (IPTG).
   7850..7871    +  protein_bind   CAP binding site: CAP binding activates transcription in the presence of cAMP. E. coli catabolite activator protein
   7886..7916    +  promoter       lac promoter: promoter for the E. coli lac operon
   7924..7940    +  protein_bind   lac operator: The lac repressor binds to the lac operator to inhibit transcription in E. coli. This inhibition can be relieved by adding lactose or isopropyl-β-D-thiogalactopyranoside (IPTG). lac repressor encoded by lacI
   8021..8449    -  rep_origin     f1 ori (sequence partly withheld): f1 bacteriophage origin of replication; arrow indicates direction of (+) strand synthesis
>Addgene plasmid #118427 | pDRF1-GW mKo2-T2A-mTurquoise2 | addgene full sequence | sequence record 236372 | Addgene NGS Result
CAAGCTTCCTGAAACGGAGAAACATAAACAGGCATTGCTGGGATCACCCATACATCACTCTGTTTTGCCT
GACCTTTTCCGGTAATTTGAAAACAAACCCGGTCTCGAAGCGGAGATCCGGCGATAATTACCGCAGAAAT
AAACCCATACACGAGACGTAGAACCAGCCGCACATGGCCGGAGAAACTCCTGCGAGAATTTCGTAAACTC
GCGCGCATTGCATCTGTATTTCCTAATGCGGCACTTCCAGGCCTCGATCGAGACCGTTTATCCATTGCTT
TTTTGTTGTCTTTTTCCCTCGTTCACAGAAAGTCTGAAGAAGCTATAGTAGAACTATGAGCTTTTTTTGT
TTCTGTTTTCCTTTTTTTTTTTTTTACCTCTGTGGAAATTGTTACTCTCACACTCTTTAGTTCGTTTGTT
TGTTTTGTTTATTCCAATTATGACCGGTGACGAAACGTGGTCGATGGTGGGTACCGCTTATGCTCCCCTC
CATTAGTTTCGATTATATAAAAAGGCCAAATATTGTATTATTTTCAAATGTCCTATCATTATCGTCTAAC
ATCTAATTTCTCTTAAATTTTTTCTCTTTCTTTCCTATAACACCAATAGTGAAAATCTTTTTTTCTTCTA
TATCTACAAAAACTTTTTTTTTCTATCAACCTCGTTGATAAATTTTTTCTTTAACAATCGTTAATAATTA
ATTAATTGGAAAATAACCATTTTTTCTCTCTTTTATACACACATTCAAAAGAAAGAAAAAAAATATACCC
CAGCCTCGACTAGTGAATTCGCGGCCATCACAAGTTTGTACAAAAAAGCAGGCTGCTAGCGCTACCGGTC
GCCACCATGGTGAGCAAGGGCGAGGAGAGTGTGATTAAACCAGAGATGAAGATGAGGTACTACATGGACG
GCTCCGTCAATGGGCATGAGTTCACAATTGAAGGTGAAGGCACAGGCAGACCTTACGAGGGACATCAAGA
GATGACACTACGCGTCACAATGGCCGAGGGCGGGCCAATGCCTTTCGCGTTTGACTTAGTGTCACACGTG
TTCTGTTACGGCCACAGAGTATTTACTAAATATCCAGAAGAGATACCAGACTATTTCAAACAAGCATTTC
CTGAAGGCCTGTCATGGGAAAGGTCGTTGGAGTTCGAAGATGGTGGGTCCGCTTCAGTCAGTGCGCATAT
AAGCCTTAGAGGAAACACCTTCTACCACAAATCCAAATTTACTGGGGTTAACTTTCCTGCCGATGGTCCT
ATCATGCAAAACCAAAGTGTTGATTGGGAGCCATCAACCGAGAAAATTACTGCCAGCGACGGAGTTCTGA
AGGGTGATGTTACGATGTACCTAAAACTTGAAGGAGGCGGCAATCACAAATGCCAAATGAAGACTACTTA
CAAGGCGGCAAAAGAGATTCTTGAAATGCCAGGAGACCATTACATCGGCCATCGCCTCGTCAGGAAAACC
GAAGGCAACATTACTGAGCAGGTAGAAGATGCAGTAGCTCATTCCACTGGCGACGAGCTGTACAAGTCCG
GAGAGGGCAGAGGAAGTCTTCTAACATGCGGTGACGTGGAGGAGAATCCCGGCCCTGGGGATCCACCGGT
CGCCACCATGGTGAGCAAGGGCGAGGAGCTGTTCACCGGGGTGGTGCCCATCCTGGTCGAGCTGGACGGC
GACGTAAACGGCCACAAGTTCAGCGTGTCCGGCGAGGGCGAGGGCGATGCCACCTACGGCAAGCTGACCC
TGAAGTTCATCTGCACCACCGGCAAGCTGCCCGTGCCCTGGCCCACCCTCGTGACCACCCTGTCCTGGGG
CGTGCAGTGCTTCGCCCGCTACCCCGACCACATGAAGCAGCACGACTTCTTCAAGTCCGCCATGCCCGAA
GGCTACGTCCAGGAGCGCACCATCTTCTTCAAGGACGACGGCAACTACAAGACCCGCGCCGAGGTGAAGT
TCGAGGGCGACACCCTGGTGAACCGCATCGAGCTGAAGGGCATCGACTTCAAGGAGGACGGCAACATCCT
GGGGCACAAGCTGGAGTACAACTACTTTAGCGACAACGTCTATATCACCGCCGACAAGCAGAAGAACGGC
ATCAAGGCCAACTTCAAGATCCGCCACAACATCGAGGACGGCGGCGTGCAGCTCGCCGACCACTACCAGC
AGAACACCCCCATCGGCGACGGCCCCGTGCTGCTGCCCGACAACCACTACCTGAGCACCCAGTCCAAGCT
GAGCAAAGACCCCAACGAGAAGCGCGATCACATGGTCCTGCTGGAGTTCGTGACCGCCGCCGGGATCACT
CTCGGCATGGACGAGCTGTACAAGTAAAGCGGCCGCACCCAGCTTTCTTGTACAAAGTGGTGTAGTTAAT
TCATGATGGCCGCTGCAGGTCGACCTCGAGGGGGGGCCCGGTACCCAATTCGCCCTATAGTGAGTCGTAT
TACGCGCGGATCCAGCTTTGGACTTCTTCGCCAGAGGTTTGGTCAAGTCTCCAATCAAGGTTGTCGGCTT
GTCTACCTTGCCAGAAATTTACGAAAAGATGGAAAAGGGTCAAATCGTTGGTAGATACGTTGTTGACACT
TCTAAATAAGCGAATTTCTTATGATTTATGATTTTTATTATTAAATAAGTTATAAAAAAAATAAGTGTAT
ACAAATTTTAAAGTGACTCTTAGGTTTTAAAACGAAAATTCTTATTCTTGAGTAACTCTTTCCTGTAGGT
CAGGTTGCTTTCTCAGGTATAGCATGAGGTCGCTCTTATTGACCACACCTCTACCGGCATGCCAATTCAC
TGGCCGTCGTTTTACAACGTCGTGACTGGGAAAACCCTGGCGTTACCCAACTTAATCGCCTTGCAGCACA
TCCCCCTTTCGCCAGCTGGCGTAATAGCGAAGAGGCCCGCACCGATCGCCCTTCCCAACAGTTGCGCAGC
CTGAATGGCGAATGGCGCCTGATGCGGTATTTTCTCCTTACGCATCTGTGCGGTATTTCACACCGCATAA
TCGGATCGTACTTGTTACCCATCATTGAATTTTGAACATCCGAACCTGGGAGTTTTCCCTGAAACAGATA
GTATATTTGAACCTGTATAATAATATATAGTCTAGCGCTTTACGGAAGACAATGTATGTATTTCGGTTCC
TGGAGAAACTATTGCATCTATTGCATAGGTAATCTTGCACGTCGCATCCCCGGTTCATTTTCTGCGTTTC
CATCTTGCACTTCAATAGCATATCTTTGTTAACGAAGCATCTGTGCTTCATTTTGTAGAACAAAAATGCA
ACGCGAGAGCGCTAATTTTTCAAACAAAGAATCTGAGCTGCATTTTTACAGAACAGAAATGCAACGCGAA
AGCGCTATTTTACCAACGAAGAATCTGTGCTTCATTTTTGTAAAACAAAAATGCAACGCGAGAGCGCTAA
TTTTTCAAACAAAGAATCTGAGCTGCATTTTTACAGAACAGAAATGCAACGCGAGAGCGCTATTTTACCA
ACAAAGAATCTATACTTCTTTTTTGTTCTACAAAAATGCATCCCGAGAGCGCTATTTTTCTAACAAAGCA
TCTTAGATTACTTTTTTTCTCCTTTGTGCGCTCTATAATGCAGTCTCTTGATAACTTTTTGCACTGTAGG
TCCGTTAAGGTTAGAAGAAGGCTACTTTGGTGTCTATTTTCTCTTCCATAAAAAAAGCCTGACTCCACTT
CCCGCGTTTACTGATTACTAGCGAAGCTGCGGGTGCATTTTTTCAAGATAAAGGCATCCCCGATTATATT
CTATACCGATGTGGATTGCGCATACTTTGTGAACAGAAAGTGATAGCGTTGATGATTCTTCATTGGTCAG
AAAATTATGAACGGTTTCTTCTATTTTGTCTCTATATACTACGTATAGGAAATGTTTACATTTTCGTATT
GTTTTCGATTCACTCTATGAATAGTTCTTACTACAATTTTTTTGTCTAAAGAGTAATACTAGAGATAAAC
ATAAAAAATGTAGAGGTCGAGTTTAGATGCAAGTTCAAGGAGCGAAAGGTGGATGGGTAGGTTATATAGG
GATATAGCACAGAGATATATAGCAAAGAGATACTTTTGAGCAATGTTTGTGGAAGCGGTATTCGCAATAT
TTTAGTAGCTCGTTACAGTCCGGTGCGTTTTTGGTTTTTTGAAAGTGCGTCTTCAGAGCGCTTTTGGTTT
TCAAAAGCGCTCTGAAGTTCCTATACTTTCTAGCTAGAGAATAGGAACTTCGGAATAGGAACTTCAAAGC
GTTTCCGAAAACGAGCGCTTCCGAAAATGCAACGCGAGCTGCGCACATACAGCTCACTGTTCACGTCGCA
CCTATATCTGCGTGTTGCCTGTATATATATATACATGAGAAGAACGGCATAGTGCGTGTTTATGCTTAAA
TGCGTACTTATATGCGTCTATTTATGTAGGATGAAAGGTAGTCTAGTACCTCCTGTGATATTATCCCATT
CCATGCGGGGTATCGTATGCTTCCTTCAGCACTACCCTTTAGCTGTTCTATATGCTGCCACTCCTCAATT
GGATTAGTCTCATCCTTCAATGCTATCATTTCCTTTGATATTGGATCGATCCGATGATAAGCTGTCAAAC
ATGAGAATTGGGTAATAACTGATATAATTAAATTGAAGCTCTAATTTGTGAGTTTAGTATACATGCATTT
ACTTATAATACAGTTTTTTAGTTTTGCTGGCCGCATCTTCTCAAATATGCTTCCCAGCCTGCTTTTCTGT
AACGTTCACCCTCTACCTTAGCATCCCTTCCCTTTGCAAATAGTCCTCTTCCAACAATAATAATGTCAGA
TCCTGTAGAGACCACATCATCCACGGTTCTATACTGTTGACCCAATGCGTCTCCCTTGTCATCTAAACCC
ACACCGGGTGTCATAATCAACCAATCGTAACCTTCATCTCTTCCACCCATGTCTCTTTGAGCAATAAAGC
CGATAACAAAATCTTTGTCGCTCTTCGCAATGTCAACAGTACCCTTAGTATATTCTCCAGTAGATAGGGA
GCCCTTGCATGACAATTCTGCTAACATCAAAAGGCCTCTAGGTTCCTTTGTTACTTCTTCTGCCGCCTGC
TTCAAACCGCTAACAATACCTGGGCCCACCACACCGTGTGCATTCGTAATGTCTGCCCATTCTGCTATTC
TGTATACACCCGCAGAGTACTGCAATTTGACTGTATTACCAATGTCAGCAAATTTTCTGTCTTCGAAGAG
TAAAAAATTGTACTTGGCGGATAATGCCTTTAGCGGCTTAACTGTGCCCTCCATGGAAAAATCAGTCAAG
ATATCCACATGTGTTTTTAGTAAACAAATTTTGGGACCTAATGCTTCAACTAACTCCAGTAATTCCTTGG
TGGTACGAACATCCAATGAAGCACACAAGTTTGTTTGCTTTTCGTGCATGATATTAAATAGCTTGGCAGC
AACAGGACTAGGATGAGTAGCAGCACGTTCCTTATATGTAGCTTTCGACATGATTTATCTTCGTTTCCTG
CATGTTTTTGTTCTGTGCAGTTGGGTTAAGAATACTGGGCAATTTCATGTTTCTTCAACACTACATATGC
GTATATATACCAATCTAAGTCTGTGCTCCTTCCTTCGTTCTTCCTTCTGTTCGGAGATTACCGAATCAAA
AAAATTTCAAGGAAACCGAAATCAAAAAAAAGAATAAAAAAAAAATGATGAATTGAAAAGCTAATTCTTG
AAGACGAAAGGGCCTCGTGATACGCCTATTTTTATAGGTTAATGTCATGATAATAATGGTTTCTTAGACG
TCAGGTGGCACTTTTCGGGGAAATGTGCGCGGAACCCCTATTTGTTTATTTTTCTAAATACATTCAAATA
TGTATCCGCTCATGAGACAATAACCCTGATAAATGCTTCAATAATATTGAAAAAGGAAGAGTATGAGTAT
TCAACATTTCCGTGTCGCCCTTATTCCCTTTTTTGCGGCATTTTGCCTTCCTGTTTTTGCTCACCCAGAA
ACGCTGGTGAAAGTAAAAGATGCTGAAGATCAGTTGGGTGCACGAGTGGGTTACATCGAACTGGATCTCA
ACAGCGGTAAGATCCTTGAGAGTTTTCGCCCCGAAGAACGTTTTCCAATGATGAGCACTTTTAAAGTTCT
GCTATGTGGCGCGGTATTATCCCGTATTGACGCCGGGCAAGAGCAACTCGGTCGCCGCATACACTATTCT
CAGAATGACTTGGTTGAGTACTCACCAGTCACAGAAAAGCATCTTACGGATGGCATGACAGTAAGAGAAT
TATGCAGTGCTGCCATAACCATGAGTGATAACACTGCGGCCAACTTACTTCTGACAACGATCGGAGGACC
GAAGGAGCTAACCGCTTTTTTGCACAACATGGGGGATCATGTAACTCGCCTTGATCGTTGGGAACCGGAG
CTGAATGAAGCCATACCAAACGACGAGCGTGACACCACGATGCCTGTAGCAATGGCAACAACGTTGCGCA
AACTATTAACTGGCGAACTACTTACTCTAGCTTCCCGGCAACAATTAATAGACTGGATGGAGGCGGATAA
AGTTGCAGGACCACTTCTGCGCTCGGCCCTTCCGGCTGGCTGGTTTATTGCTGATAAATCTGGAGCCGGT
GAGCGTGGGTCTCGCGGTATCATTGCAGCACTGGGGCCAGATGGTAAGCCCTCCCGTATCGTAGTTATCT
ACACGACGGGGAGTCAGGCAACTATGGATGAACGAAATAGACAGATCGCTGAGATAGGTGCCTCACTGAT
TAAGCATTGGTAACTGTCAGACCAAGTTTACTCATATATACTTTAGATTGATTTAAAACTTCATTTTTAA
TTTAAAAGGATCTAGGTGAAGATCCTTTTTGATAATCTCATGACCAAAATCCCTTAACGTGAGTTTTCGT
TCCACTGAGCGTCAGACCCCGTAGAAAAGATCAAAGGATCTTCTTGAGATCCTTTTTTTCTGCGCGTAAT
CTGCTGCTTGCAAACAAAAAAACCACCGCTACCAGCGGTGGTTTGTTTGCCGGATCAAGAGCTACCAACT
CTTTTTCCGAAGGTAACTGGCTTCAGCAGAGCGCAGATACCAAATACTGTTCTTCTAGTGTAGCCGTAGT
TAGGCCACCACTTCAAGAACTCTGTAGCACCGCCTACATACCTCGCTCTGCTAATCCTGTTACCAGTGGC
TGCTGCCAGTGGCGATAAGTCGTGTCTTACCGGGTTGGACTCAAGACGATAGTTACCGGATAAGGCGCAG
CGGTCGGGCTGAACGGGGGGTTCGTGCACACAGCCCAGCTTGGAGCGAACGACCTACACCGAACTGAGAT
ACCTACAGCGTGAGCTATGAGAAAGCGCCACGCTTCCCGAAGGGAGAAAGGCGGACAGGTATCCGGTAAG
CGGCAGGGTCGGAACAGGAGAGCGCACGAGGGAGCTTCCAGGGGGAAACGCCTGGTATCTTTATAGTCCT
GTCGGGTTTCGCCACCTCTGACTTGAGCGTCGATTTTTGTGATGCTCGTCAGGGGGGCGGAGCCTATGGA
AAAACGCCAGCAACGCGGCCTTTTTACGGTTCCTGGCCTTTTGCTGGCCTTTTGCTCACATGTTCTTTCC
TGCGTTATCCCCTGATTCTGTGGATAACCGTATTACCGCCTTTGAGTGAGCTGATACCGCTCGCCGCAGC
CGAACGACCGAGCGCAGCGAGTCAGTGAGCGAGGAAGCGGAAGAGCGCCCAATACGCAAACCGCCTCTCC
CCGCGCGTTGGCCGATTCATTAATGCAGCTGGCACGACAGGTTTCCCGACTGGAAAGCGGGCAGTGAGCG
CAACGCAATTAATGTGAGTTAGCTCACTCATTAGGCACCCCAGGCTTTACACTTTATGCTTCCGGCTCGT
ATGTTGTGTGGAATTGTGAGCGGATAACAATTTCACACAGGAAACAGCTATGACCATGATTACGCCAAGC
TTACCGCATCAGGAAATTGTAAGCGTTAATATTTTGTTAAAATTCGCGTTAAATTTTTGTTAAATCAGCT
CATTTTTTAACCAATAGGCCGAAATCGGCAAAATCCCTTATAAATCAAAAGAATAGACCGAGATAGGGT
[37 nt withheld, positions 8120-8156]
AAAGAACGTGGACTCCAACGTCAAAGG
[49 nt withheld, positions 8184-8232]
T
[91 nt withheld, positions 8234-8324]
G
[124 nt withheld, positions 8326-8449]
CCATTCGC
